>Addgene plasmid #204806 | WNV NS2B-NS3 protease: Co-expression of NS2B and NS3 | addgene full sequence | sequence record 416941 | Addgene NGS Result
CCACGGGGCCTGCCACCATACCCACGCCGAAACAAGCGCTCATGAGCCCGAAGTGGCGAGCCCGATCTTC
CCCATCGGTGATGTCGGCGATATAGGCGCCAGCAACCGCACCTGTGGCGCCGGTGATGCCGGCCACGATG
CGTCCGGCGTAGAGGATCGAGATCTCGATCCCGCGAAATTAATACGACTCACTATAGGGGAATTGTGAGC
GGATAACAATTCCCCTCTAGAAATAATTTTGTTTAACTTTAAGAAGGAGATATACATATGCACCACCATC
ATCACCATGGCTCAGGAGATCAGGAAGCGAAACCTTCGACCGAGGACCTGGGCGACAAGAAAGAAGGGGA
GTATATTAAGTTAAAGGTGATCGGCCAGGACTCAAGCGAGATCCACTTCAAAGTCAAAATGACCACGCAC
CTCAAGAAGTTGAAGGAGAGTTACTGTCAACGGCAAGGGGTTCCTATGAACTCGCTTCGCTTCCTGTTCG
AGGGCCAGCGAATTGCGGACAACCACACACCTAAGGAACTTGGTATGGAAGAGGAAGACTTCATTGAGGT
GTACCAGGAGCAGACAGGCGGCATGAGCACGGATATGTGGATAGAACGCACGGCAGACATCAGCTGGGAG
TCGGATGCTGAGATCACAGGTTCAAGCGAAAGAGTGGATGTACGATTAGACGATGACGGTAATTTTCAAC
TGATGAATGACCCTGGCGCGCCGTGGAAATAATGAAAATAATTTTATTTATAAGGAGATATACCATGGTT
TTGTGGGACACGCCGTCCCCCAAAGAATACAAGAAGGGTGACACGACTACCGGTGTTTACAGAATTATGA
CCCGGGGTTTGCTTGGGTCGTACCAGGCCGGGGCAGGGGTGATGGTAGAGGGAGTTTTCCATACCTTATG
GCACACTACCAAAGGTGCCGCACTTATGTCTGGTGAGGGTCGCCTTGATCCTTATTGGGGTAGCGTAAAA
GAGGATCGGCTCTGTTACGGCGGACCATGGAAGCTTCAACACAAGTGGAACGGACAGGATGAAGTTCAGA
TGATTGTCGTAGAGCCGGGCAAGAATGTCAAGAACGTGCAAACAAAGCCCGGTGTATTCAAAACGCCGGA
AGGCGAAATTGGCGCTGTGACCCTTGACTTTCCAACTGGGACCAGCGGCTCACCAATAGTCGACAAGAAT
GGAGATGTCATTGGGTTGTACGGAAATGGTGTTATTATGCCCAATGGCTCGTACATCTCCGCTATCGTAC
AAGGAGAGCGCATGGACGAACCGATACCTGCAGGCTTCGAACCTGAGATGTTGCGTAAGAAGTAATGACT
CGAGCACCCGTCGACAAGCTTGCGGCCGCACTCGAGCACCACCACCACCACCACTGAGATCCGGCTGCTA
ACAAAGCCCGAAAGGAAGCTGAGTTGGCTGCTGCCACCGCTGAGCAATAACTAGCATAACCCCTTGGGGC
CTCTAAACGGGTCTTGAGGGGTTTTTTGCTGAAAGGAGGAACTATATCCGGATTGGCGAATGGG
[124 nt withheld, positions 1535-1658]
C
[91 nt withheld, positions 1660-1750]
A
[49 nt withheld, positions 1752-1800]
CCTTTGACGTTGGAGTCCACGTTCTTT
[37 nt withheld, positions 1828-1864]
ACCCTATCTCGGTCTATTCTTTTGATTTATAAGGGATTTTGCCGATTTCGGCCTATTGGTTAAAAAATGA
GCTGATTTAACAAAAATTTAACGCGAATTTTAACAAAATATTAACGCTTACAATTTAGGTGGCACTTTTC
GGGGAAATGTGCGCGGAACCCCTATTTGTTTATTTTTCTAAATACATTCAAATATGTATCCGCTCATGAA
TTAATTCTTAGAAAAACTCATCGAGCATCAAATGAAACTGCAATTTATTCATATCAGGATTATCAATACC
ATATTTTTGAAAAAGCCGTTTCTGTAATGAAGGAGAAAACTCACCGAGGCAGTTCCATAGGATGGCAAGA
TCCTGGTATCGGTCTGCGATTCCGACTCGTCCAACATCAATACAACCTATTAATTTCCCCTCGTCAAAAA
TAAGGTTATCAAGTGAGAAATCACCATGAGTGACGACTGAATCCGGTGAGAATGGCAAAAGTTTATGCAT
TTCTTTCCAGACTTGTTCAACAGGCCAGCCATTACGCTCGTCATCAAAATCACTCGCATCAACCAAACCG
TTATTCATTCGTGATTGCGCCTGAGCGAGACGAAATACGCGATCGCTGTTAAAAGGACAATTACAAACAG
GAATCGAATGCAACCGGCGCAGGAACACTGCCAGCGCATCAACAATATTTTCACCTGAATCAGGATATTC
TTCTAATACCTGGAATGCTGTTTTCCCGGGGATCGCAGTGGTGAGTAACCATGCATCATCAGGAGTACGG
ATAAAATGCTTGATGGTCGGAAGAGGCATAAATTCCGTCAGCCAGTTTAGTCTGACCATCTCATCTGTAA
CATCATTGGCAACGCTACCTTTGCCATGTTTCAGAAACAACTCTGGCGCATCGGGCTTCCCATACAATCG
ATAGATTGTCGCACCTGATTGCCCGACATTATCGCGAGCCCATTTATACCCATATAAATCAGCATCCATG
TTGGAATTTAATCGCGGCCTAGAGCAAGACGTTTCCCGTTGAATATGGCTCATAACACCCCTTGTATTAC
TGTTTATGTAAGCAGACAGTTTTATTGTTCATGACCAAAATCCCTTAACGTGAGTTTTCGTTCCACTGAG
CGTCAGACCCCGTAGAAAAGATCAAAGGATCTTCTTGAGATCCTTTTTTTCTGCGCGTAATCTGCTGCTT
GCAAACAAAAAAACCACCGCTACCAGCGGTGGTTTGTTTGCCGGATCAAGAGCTACCAACTCTTTTTCCG
AAGGTAACTGGCTTCAGCAGAGCGCAGATACCAAATACTGTCCTTCTAGTGTAGCCGTAGTTAGGCCACC
ACTTCAAGAACTCTGTAGCACCGCCTACATACCTCGCTCTGCTAATCCTGTTACCAGTGGCTGCTGCCAG
TGGCGATAAGTCGTGTCTTACCGGGTTGGACTCAAGACGATAGTTACCGGATAAGGCGCAGCGGTCGGGC
TGAACGGGGGGTTCGTGCACACAGCCCAGCTTGGAGCGAACGACCTACACCGAACTGAGATACCTACAGC
GTGAGCTATGAGAAAGCGCCACGCTTCCCGAAGGGAGAAAGGCGGACAGGTATCCGGTAAGCGGCAGGGT
CGGAACAGGAGAGCGCACGAGGGAGCTTCCAGGGGGAAACGCCTGGTATCTTTATAGTCCTGTCGGGTTT
CGCCACCTCTGACTTGAGCGTCGATTTTTGTGATGCTCGTCAGGGGGGCGGAGCCTATGGAAAAACGCCA
GCAACGCGGCCTTTTTACGGTTCCTGGCCTTTTGCTGGCCTTTTGCTCACATGTTCTTTCCTGCGTTATC
CCCTGATTCTGTGGATAACCGTATTACCGCCTTTGAGTGAGCTGATACCGCTCGCCGCAGCCGAACGACC
GAGCGCAGCGAGTCAGTGAGCGAGGAAGCGGAAGAGCGCCTGATGCGGTATTTTCTCCTTACGCATCTGT
GCGGTATTTCACACCGCAATGGTGCACTCTCAGTACAATCTGCTCTGATGCCGCATAGTTAAGCCAGTAT
ACACTCCGCTATCGCTACGTGACTGGGTCATGGCTGCGCCCCGACACCCGCCAACACCCGCTGACGCGCC
CTGACGGGCTTGTCTGCTCCCGGCATCCGCTTACAGACAAGCTGTGACCGTCTCCGGGAGCTGCATGTGT
CAGAGGTTTTCACCGTCATCACCGAAACGCGCGAGGCAGCTGCGGTAAAGCTCATCAGCGTGGTCGTGAA
GCGATTCACAGATGTCTGCCTGTTCATCCGCGTCCAGCTCGTTGAGTTTCTCCAGAAGCGTTAATGTCTG
GCTTCTGATAAAGCGGGCCATGTTAAGGGCGGTTTTTTCCTGTTTGGTCACTGATGCCTCCGTGTAAGGG
GGATTTCTGTTCATGGGGGTAATGATACCGATGAAACGAGAGAGGATGCTCACGATACGGGTTACTGATG
ATGAACATGCCCGGTTACTGGAACGTTGTGAGGGTAAACAACTGGCGGTATGGATGCGGCGGGACCAGAG
AAAAATCACTCAGGGTCAATGCCAGCGCTTCGTTAATACAGATGTAGGTGTTCCACAGGGTAGCCAGCAG
CATCCTGCGATGCAGATCCGGAACATAATGGTGCAGGGCGCTGACTTCCGCGTTTCCAGACTTTACGAAA
CACGGAAACCGAAGACCATTCATGTTGTTGCTCAGGTCGCAGACGTTTTGCAGCAGCAGTCGCTTCACGT
TCGCTCGCGTATCGGTGATTCATTCTGCTAACCAGTAAGGCAACCCCGCCAGCCTAGCCGGGTCCTCAAC
GACAGGAGCACGATCATGCGCACCCGTGGGGCCGCCATGCCGGCGATAATGGCCTGCTTCTCGCCGAAAC
GTTTGGTGGCGGGACCAGTGACGAAGGCTTGAGCGAGGGCGTGCAAGATTCCGAATACCGCAAGCGACAG
GCCGATCATCGTCGCGCTCCAGCGAAAGTGGTCCTCGCCGAAAATGACCCAGAGCGCTGCCGGCACCTGT
CCTACGAGTTGCATGATAAAGAAGACAGTCATAAGTGCGGCGACGATAGTCATGCCCCGCGCCCACCGGA
AGGAGCTGACTGGGTTGAAGGCTCTCAAGGGCATCGGTCGAGATCCCGGTGCCTAATGAGTGAGCTAACT
TACATTAATTGCGTTGCGCTCACTGCCCGCTTTCCAGTCGGGAAACCTGTCGTGCCAGCTGCATTAATGA
ATCGGCCAACGCGCGGGGAGAGGCGGTTTGCGTATTGGGCGCCAGGGTGGTTTTTCTTTTCACCAGTGAG
ACGGGCAACAGCTGATTGCCCTTCACCGCCTGGCCCTGAGAGAGTTGCAGCAAGCGGTCCACGCTGGTTT
GCCCCAGCAGGCGAAAATCCTGTTTGATGGTGGTTAACGGCGGGATATAACATGAGCTGTCTTCGGTATC
GTCGTATCCCACTACCGAGATATCCGCACCAACGCGCAGCCCGGACTCGGTAATGGCGCGCATTGCGCCC
AGCGCCATCTGATCGTTGGCAACCAGCATCGCAGTGGGAACGATGCCCTCATTCAGCATTTGCATGGTTT
GTTGAAAACCGGACATGGCACTCCAGTCGCCTTCCCGTTCCGCTATCGGCTGAATTTGATTGCGAGTGAG
ATATTTATGCCAGCCAGCCAGACGCAGACGCGCCGAGACAGAACTTAATGGGCCCGCTAACAGCGCGATT
TGCTGGTGACCCAATGCGACCAGATGCTCCACGCCCAGTCGCGTACCGTCTTCATGGGAGAAAATAATAC
TGTTGATGGGTGTCTGGTCAGAGACATCAAGAAATAACGCCGGAACATTAGTGCAGGCAGCTTCCACAGC
AATGGCATCCTGGTCATCCAGCGGATAGTTAATGATCAGCCCACTGACGCGTTGCGCGAGAAGATTGTGC
ACCGCCGCTTTACAGGCTTCGACGCCGCTTCGTTCTACCATCGACACCACCACGCTGGCACCCAGTTGAT
CGGCGCGAGATTTAATCGCCGCGACAATTTGCGACGGCGCGTGCAGGGCCAGACTGGAGGTGGCAACGCC
AATCAGCAACGACTGTTTGCCCGCCAGTTGTTGTGCCACGCGGTTGGGAATGTAATTCAGCTCCGCCATC
GCCGCTTCCACTTTTTCCCGCGTTTTCGCAGAAACGTGGCTGGCCTGGTTCACCACGCGGGAAACGGTCT
GATAAGAGACACCGGCATACTCTGCGACATCGTATAACGTTACTGGTTTCACATTCACCACCCTGAATTG
ACTCTCTTCCGGGCGCTATCATGCCATACCGCGAAAGGTTTTGCGCCATTCGATGGTGTCCGGGATCTCG
ACGCTCTCCCTTATGCGACTCCTGCATTAGGAAGCAGCCCAGTAGTAGGTTGAGGCCGTTGAGCACCGCC
GCCGCAAGGAATGGTGCATGCAAGGAGATGGCGCCCAACAGTCCCCCGG
Features (pLannotate 1.2.2; 20 found; start..end, strand, type, name):
    180..198     +  promoter       T7 promoter: promoter for bacteriophage T7 RNA polymerase
    199..223     +  protein_bind   lac operator: The lac repressor binds to the lac operator to inhibit transcription in E. coli. This inhibition can be relieved by adding lactose or isopropyl-β-D-thiogalactopyranoside (IPTG). lac repressor encoded by lacI
    238..260     +  RBS            RBS: efficient ribosome binding site from bacteriophage T7 gene 10 (Olins and Rangwala, 1989)
    298..591     +  CDS            SUMO1: SUMO1_HUMAN - Also known as SMT3C, SMT3H3, UBL1. Experimental evidence at protein level: Swiss-Prot protein existence level 1. Ubiquitin-like protein that can be covalently attached to proteins as a monomer or a lysine-linked polymer. Covalent attachment via an isopeptide bond to its substrates requires prior activation by the E1 complex SAE1-SAE2 and linkage to the E2 enzyme UBE2I, and can be promoted by E3 ligases such as PIAS1-4, RANBP2 or CBX4. This post- translational modification on lysine residues of proteins plays a crucial role in a number of cellular processes such as nuclear transpo
    768..1322    +  CDS            POLG_DEN2T (fragment): Experimental evidence at protein level: Swiss-Prot protein existence level 1. [Serine protease NS3]: Displays three enzymatic activities: serine protease, NTPase and RNA helicase. NS3 serine protease, in association with NS2B, performs its autocleavage and cleaves the polyprotein at dibasic sites in the cytoplasm: C-prM, NS2A-NS2B, NS2B- NS3, NS3-NS4A, NS4A-2K and NS4B-NS5. NS3 RNA helicase binds RNA and unwinds dsRNA in the 3' to 5' direction. From Dengue virus type 2 (strain Tonga/EKB194/1974) (DENV-2).
   1367..1384    +  CDS            9xHis (fragment): 9xHis affinity tag
   1394..1443    +  CDS            SET1 (fragment): solubility-enhancement tag derived from T7 phage gene 10B
   1451..1498    +  terminator     T7 terminator: transcription terminator for bacteriophage T7 RNA polymerase
   1535..1963    +  rep_origin     f1 ori (sequence partly withheld): f1 bacteriophage origin of replication; arrow indicates direction of (+) strand synthesis
   2016..2073    +  promoter       AmpR promoter (fragment): bla
   2082..2897    -  CDS            KanR: aminoglycoside phosphotransferase; aph(3')-Ia; confers resistance to kanamycin in bacteria or G418 (Geneticin®) in eukaryotes
   3019..3607    +  rep_origin     ori: high-copy-number ColE1/pMB1/pBR322/pUC origin of replication
   3793..3932    -  misc_feature   bom: basis of mobility region from pBR322
   4034..4225    -  CDS            rop: Rop protein, which maintains plasmids at low copy number; rop
   4242..4622    +  CDS            YPB1_ECOLX: Protein predicted: Swiss-Prot protein existence level 4. From Escherichia coli.
   4694..4985    -  CDS            TcR (fragment): tetracycline efflux protein; tet; confers resistance to tetracycline
   5000..5021    -  protein_bind   CAP binding site: CAP binding activates transcription in the presence of cAMP. E. coli catabolite activator protein
   5034..6116    -  CDS            lacI: lac repressor; lacI; The lac repressor binds to the lac operator to inhibit transcription in E. coli. This inhibition can be relieved by adding lactose or isopropyl-β-D-thiogalactopyranoside (IPTG).
   6117..6194    -  promoter       lacI promoter: lacI
   6202..158     -  CDS            TcR (fragment) (across the origin): tetracycline efflux protein; tet; confers resistance to tetracycline
