[The description below was written by a language model from this plasmid's Addgene catalogue record and pLannotate feature annotations shown in this document.]
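Description:
WNV NS2B-NS3 protease: Co-expression of NS2B and NS3 is a 6.3 kb bacterial expression plasmid built on the pNIC-6HIS-SUMO-GG backbone, a pET-style vector for T7-driven protein production in E. coli. It is maintained through a ColE1/pMB1-type origin accompanied by the bom region and the rop gene, which moderates copy number (the catalogue lists copy number as unknown), and it is selected with kanamycin via an aminoglycoside phosphotransferase gene. An f1 origin and remnants of a tetracycline resistance gene are also present as backbone carry-over. A lacI gene with its own promoter supplies lac repressor.

The expression cassette consists of a T7 promoter with an adjacent lac operator, giving IPTG-inducible transcription in strains that provide T7 RNA polymerase, followed by the T7 gene 10 ribosome binding site and a T7 terminator. The first annotated coding element is a SUMO domain, consistent with the His-SUMO fusion implied by the backbone name, although the N-terminal His tag itself was not picked up by the automated annotation. Downstream is a region matched by homology to the flaviviral polyprotein NS3 serine protease (the hit is to a dengue 2 reference, but the record states West Nile virus origin). The stretch between SUMO and this region is unannotated and may hold NS2B, the cofactor that NS3 needs for protease activity; the record does not specify how the two proteins are arranged or separately translated. His-tag and solubility-tag fragments lie after the insert, and the record does not show whether they are in frame. The construct is intended for bacterial co-expression of the West Nile NS2B and NS3 proteins.
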