Addgene plasmid #204806: WNV NS2B-NS3 protease: Co-expression of NS2B and NS3
Purpose: Bacterial co-expression of West Nile NS2B and NS3 proteins
Depositing lab: ASAP Discovery & Frank von Delft. Depositing organization: University of Oxford.
Backbone
  Vector backbone: pNIC-6HIS-SUMO-GG
  Vector type: Bacterial Expression
Growth in bacteria
  Bacterial resistance: Kanamycin, 50 μg/mL
  Growth temperature: 37°C
  Growth strain: DH5alpha
  Copy number: Unknown
Gene/Insert
  Gene/Insert name: West Nile NS2B
  Species: West Nile
  Cloning method: Gateway Cloning
How to cite: WNV NS2B-NS3 protease: Co-expression of NS2B and NS3 was a gift from ASAP Discovery & Frank von Delft (Addgene plasmid # 204806 ; http://n2t.net/addgene:204806 ; RRID:Addgene_204806)
