>Addgene plasmid #204806 | WNV NS2B-NS3 protease: Co-expression of NS2B and NS3 | depositor partial sequence | sequence record 417462 | Insert
ATGCACCACCATCATCACCATGGCTCAGGAGATCAGGAAGCGAAACCTTCGACCGAGGACCTGGGCGACA
AGAAAGAAGGGGAGTATATTAAGTTAAAGGTGATCGGCCAGGACTCAAGCGAGATCCACTTCAAAGTCAA
AATGACCACGCACCTCAAGAAGTTGAAGGAGAGTTACTGTCAACGGCAAGGGGTTCCTATGAACTCGCTT
CGCTTCCTGTTCGAGGGCCAGCGAATTGCGGACAACCACACACCTAAGGAACTTGGTATGGAAGAGGAAG
ACTTCATTGAGGTGTACCAGGAGCAGACAGGCGGCATGAGCACGGATATGTGGATAGAACGCACGGCAGA
CATCAGCTGGGAGTCGGATGCTGAGATCACAGGTTCAAGCGAAAGAGTGGATGTACGATTAGACGATGAC
GGTAATTTTCAACTGATGAATGACCCTGGCGCGCCGTGGAAATAATGAAAATAATTTTATTTATAAGGAG
ATATACCATGGTTTTGTGGGACACGCCGTCCCCCAAAGAATACAAGAAGGGTGACACGACTACCGGTGTT
TACAGAATTATGACCCGGGGTTTGCTTGGGTCGTACCAGGCCGGGGCAGGGGTGATGGTAGAGGGAGTTT
TCCATACCTTATGGCACACTACCAAAGGTGCCGCACTTATGTCTGGTGAGGGTCGCCTTGATCCTTATTG
GGGTAGCGTAAAAGAGGATCGGCTCTGTTACGGCGGACCATGGAAGCTTCAACACAAGTGGAACGGACAG
GATGAAGTTCAGATGATTGTCGTAGAGCCGGGCAAGAATGTCAAGAACGTGCAAACAAAGCCCGGTGTAT
TCAAAACGCCGGAAGGCGAAATTGGCGCTGTGACCCTTGACTTTCCAACTGGGACCAGCGGCTCACCAAT
AGTCGACAAGAATGGAGATGTCATTGGGTTGTACGGAAATGGTGTTATTATGCCCAATGGCTCGTACATC
TCCGCTATCGTACAAGGAGAGCGCATGGACGAACCGATACCTGCAGGCTTCGAACCTGAGATGTTGCGTA
AGAAGTAATGA
